Addgene plasmid #134686: pET28a-ammB2
Purpose: Expresses His6-AmmB2 in E. Coli
Depositing lab: Wilfred van der Donk. Depositing organization: University of Illinois at Urbana-Champaign. Publication: Use of a scaffold peptide in the biosynthesis of amino acid-derived natural products. Ting CP, Funk MA, Halaby SL, Zhang Z, Gonen T, van der Donk WA. Science. 2019 Jul 19;365(6450):280-284. doi: 10.1126/science.aau6232. PubMed 31320540.
Backbone
  Vector backbone: pET28a
  Vector type: Bacterial Expression
  Selectable markers: KanR
Growth in bacteria
  Bacterial resistance: Kanamycin, 50 μg/mL
  Growth temperature: 37°C
  Growth strain: DH5alpha
  Copy number: High Copy
Gene/Insert
  Gene/Insert name: ammB2
  Species: Streptomyces sp. CNR 698
  Insert size (bp): 2742
  Promoter: T7
  Tag / fusion protein: His6 (N terminal on insert)
  Cloning method: Unknown
  Sequencing primers: 5′ T7 promoter primer; 3′ T7 terminator primer
Terms and licenses: Academic/Nonprofit Terms; Industry Terms: Not Available to Industry
How to cite: pET28a-ammB2 was a gift from Wilfred van der Donk (Addgene plasmid # 134686 ; http://n2t.net/addgene:134686 ; RRID:Addgene_134686)
