[The description below was written by a language model from this plasmid's Addgene catalogue record and pLannotate feature annotations shown in this document.]
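Description:
pET28a-ammB2 is a bacterial expression plasmid built on the pET28a backbone for producing N-terminally His6-tagged AmmB2 in E. coli. The sequenced construct is 8,034 nt. It is maintained through a ColE1/pMB1-type origin accompanied by the bom region and the rop gene, and it also carries an f1 phage origin. Selection is by kanamycin resistance from an aph(3')-Ia aminoglycoside phosphotransferase gene. The catalogue lists the plasmid as high copy, although the presence of rop is normally associated with more moderate copy number. Short fragments annotated as tetracycline-resistance sequence and a predicted E. coli ORF appear to be non-functional pBR322-derived backbone remnants rather than working markers.

The insert is ammB2 from Streptomyces sp. CNR 698, recorded as 2,742 bp; it has no annotation of its own in the feature table but corresponds to the unannotated stretch between the thrombin site and the downstream vector sequences. Transcription is driven by a T7 promoter immediately followed by a lac operator, with the T7 gene 10 ribosome binding site upstream and the T7 terminator downstream. The plasmid-borne lacI gene supplies repressor, so expression stays off until induced with IPTG in a host that provides T7 RNA polymerase. The N-terminal histidine tag (picked up by the annotation software as a fragment of a composite tag) is followed by a thrombin cleavage site, allowing metal-affinity purification and optional tag removal. A vector-encoded His sequence also lies downstream of the insert; the record describes only an N-terminal tag and does not say whether this one is translated. The associated publication concerns the use of a scaffold peptide in the biosynthesis of amino acid-derived natural products, which suggests the plasmid's use in producing recombinant AmmB2 for such studies, though the record does not describe the protein's function.
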