Features (pLannotate 1.2.2; 20 found; start..end, strand, type, name):
    137..155     +  promoter       T7 promoter: promoter for bacteriophage T7 RNA polymerase
    156..180     +  protein_bind   lac operator: The lac repressor binds to the lac operator to inhibit transcription in E. coli. This inhibition can be relieved by adding lactose or isopropyl-β-D-thiogalactopyranoside (IPTG). lac repressor encoded by lacI
    195..217     +  RBS            RBS: efficient ribosome binding site from bacteriophage T7 gene 10 (Olins and Rangwala, 1989)
    236..252     +  CDS            capTEV™ (fragment): composite tag for in vivo biotinylation, TEV protease cleavage, and 6xHis tagging
    263..280     +  CDS            thrombin site: thrombin recognition and cleavage site
   3035..3052    +  CDS            9xHis (fragment): 9xHis affinity tag
   3062..3111    +  CDS            SET1 (fragment): solubility-enhancement tag derived from T7 phage gene 10B
   3119..3166    +  terminator     T7 terminator: transcription terminator for bacteriophage T7 RNA polymerase
   3203..3631    +  rep_origin     f1 ori (sequence partly withheld): f1 bacteriophage origin of replication; arrow indicates direction of (+) strand synthesis
   3684..3741    +  promoter       AmpR promoter (fragment): bla
   3750..4565    -  CDS            KanR: aminoglycoside phosphotransferase; aph(3')-Ia; confers resistance to kanamycin in bacteria or G418 (Geneticin®) in eukaryotes
   4687..5275    +  rep_origin     ori: high-copy-number ColE1/pMB1/pBR322/pUC origin of replication
   5461..5600    -  misc_feature   bom: basis of mobility region from pBR322
   5702..5893    -  CDS            rop: Rop protein, which maintains plasmids at low copy number; rop
   5910..6290    +  CDS            YPB1_ECOLX: Protein predicted: Swiss-Prot protein existence level 4. From Escherichia coli.
   6362..6653    -  CDS            TcR (fragment): tetracycline efflux protein; tet; confers resistance to tetracycline
   6668..6689    -  protein_bind   CAP binding site: CAP binding activates transcription in the presence of cAMP. E. coli catabolite activator protein
   6702..7784    -  CDS            lacI: lac repressor; lacI; The lac repressor binds to the lac operator to inhibit transcription in E. coli. This inhibition can be relieved by adding lactose or isopropyl-β-D-thiogalactopyranoside (IPTG).
   7785..7862    -  promoter       lacI promoter: lacI
   7870..115     -  CDS            TcR (fragment) (across the origin): tetracycline efflux protein; tet; confers resistance to tetracycline
>Addgene plasmid #134686 | pET28a-ammB2 | addgene full sequence | sequence record 305604 | Addgene NGS Result
GAGCCCGAAGTGGCGAGCCCGATCTTCCCCATCGGTGATGTCGGCGATATAGGCGCCAGCAACCGCACCT
GTGGCGCCGGTGATGCCGGCCACGATGCGTCCGGCGTAGAGGATCGAGATCTCGATCCCGCGAAATTAAT
ACGACTCACTATAGGGGAATTGTGAGCGGATAACAATTCCCCTCTAGAAATAATTTTGTTTAACTTTAAG
AAGGAGATATACCATGGGCAGCAGCCATCATCATCATCATCACAGCAGCGGCCTGGTGCCGCGCGGCAGC
CATATGATGTCAACTCCTGCATGGCATGTTCTTCCTACAGTCGTTGTGCGTAGTGCAGGTTTCCCATGGC
GGTTAGTAGATAGACTTGGACACCGTAAGAGCCGCCGCTTAGCTGGAGAGTTGGTTGCACTGAGAACTGA
AGCAGCAGAATTAGCAGCTACAGCTGCACCAACAGGTAGATTAGCTCGTTCTACAGCAGCTCGTCTGCGC
AACCTTCGCCCTCTTCCTGCAGATGCTCCTTTGCCAGCACCATGGCTGGAGCGCTGGAATGACTTGACTG
GACGCTTAGCACACACAGCTGGTCTGTTGGCAGCAACAGTGGAGGAGGAAGCAGAGGAAGCTGCTGCAGC
TTTGGCAGATACAACTGCTGATCCTCGGTTCTTGGAAGCTGTCGCATGTTCTAGCCCACCTGCATACCGC
GATTTGAGAAAGGGTGCACGGGGAGCACGCTTAAGACGTCAGGCTGCATCCTACGCTCAGCGTTTTGCTG
CTAAGTGTGAAACAATGAGCTTTTTTGGTCCTGTAAATTATGGTCGTATTGACCCTGGAGCTCCAGAAGC
AGCACGCTGGACTTGGGATGGATATGAAGCATGTCCTGATCGTCGTGCATTTACAGCAGCTCGCGTGACA
GACCGCATCGAAGAAGCTTTGCTTGCTGACCCTGACGTGGTTGCAGCTCTGGTACCACGTCGCAAAACTG
TTTTACGCCCAGCAGCACCTGATGCAGGAGCACGGCCTGCAACTCGCCTGACTGCTGCTGCAGATGGACT
GCGGACTGTCGAACGCCTGGGTCACGATCTTGGACTGGACCCAGCAGTAGCAGTCGATGCTTGTCGCACA
GCATTAACTCGTGGTCTGCTGACTCACGATTGGCAGCCACCTGCAACTGTCGCTGACCCTGTGGGTTGGT
TAGCTCATCGCTTAGATGAGAGACCTGGAGGTCTGTCGCCTCGCTTACGTGAACTGGTGCGTGATATGCA
TCGTATTTTAGCTGACTATCCTGCTGCTGATGCACAGACTAAGGTCGCTCTGCAGGGACGCTTAACAGCA
TTGGCAGCAGGTGCTGTGCCAGAGCCTGAGCCAGGACGCGCTGGTGGAACAGGACGTACAGCAGCAGGTG
GTCCAGGTCGTGCTGATCCTGCTGGTGACCTGGCTGGAGGTCCAGCTTCCGGAGCAGACCGTGGAGCTAG
CCATGGAGGTGGTCCTGCAGCTGTTACTTCCCCTGGTGGTCCAGCTTCTGCTGCAGTCGCTGCAGAGGCA
TCGGCAGCAGAACCTCGCGCAGCTGCAGTGGTTAGTCCTTCGAGTGCTGCAGAACCTCGTGCTGCAGCAG
TTGTTTCACCAAGTTCTCCTGCAGAGCCACGGGCTGCTGCAGTTGCTGCAGGTAGCTCAGGAACAGGTCC
ACGGACAGCTGCTGACCCAGCAGCAACATCCCATGCAGGTACAGGTACAGGTACTGGTACTGATGCTGAT
GCAGGTGCAGGTACTGCTCCTGGTGCACCACGTTCGGGTGCTGCTGCACCAGCTCGGCCTCGCGACACTG
GAGGTGATGGTACTCGGACTCGCTTCTATAATGACCGTGTGATTATTCACGAGGCTGCACGTGGAACTTT
GGATCTGACAGTAGGTGGTCCTCTGGCTGCTGATTTGACAACAGCTGTAGCTCCTGTGTTAGACCTTCTG
GCTCACGATGCTGAACTGACACGCGCAGCAGCTAACCGCGCTGTGGCTGCTCGTTTGGGACCTGGTAGAA
CTCCTCTGTTGGCAGCTATGCGCGCATGTGCAGATCTTCCTTTTATTCGTAGCGATGCTCTGACTCGCAG
ACTGGCAGAACTGTTAGCAGATCCAGGTACAGATACAGGTGCAGCAGCTTTAGATCTGACTGGTCGTTTG
GTCCCACCTCCACCTAGTGGTCCTCCAGTGCTGTGTTCCGTGGACGTTATGATTCAAACTGCTGACTTAG
CTGGATATCGGCCTGGTGTTACTCCTCTGATCCTGGGTGATATACATGACGCAGCTTTGTTGACTCCTTG
GGCTCTGCAGTTCCACCCACGCGCTGCAGCATTACGCGCAGAGCGGGATGCTGCTGTTCTGGATACACTG
GGTGACCAACGCGCTGTGACTGTTGTCGCACGTAGAAGTACTGGATTACCACCTTTAGATTTTCCAGGTC
TTGTCTTAGAATTAGGAGGTACTTCCGATCGTGACGATGCACCACGGATTGGACTGGACCAGTTAACTGT
GGTTTCAGATGGTGAACGCGCAGAATTACGCGCTGCAGGTCATGATGCACCATTGTTATTTCATAACGGT
GAACTGGACACAGCATTTCATACAGCTTTAGCATTGCCTCGCATACGCCGTCCAAGATTACCTGCTTTAG
ATCACATTCCTCGGCTGCATTTTGGAAATGCAGTGGTGGCTCGGCGTCGTTGGACAGTACCTGCTGCTGA
TATTGCTGCAGTGGGACAGGCACGTGGAGACGCAGACCGGCTGACAGCAGCAGCTGCTTTGTGTGCAGCA
CGGGCTCTGCCTGAGACATTCTTCGCATCTTCCGCTAACGAGCGGAAGCCTGTCTACGTGGACACTAGCT
CCCCAGCTTTACTGGATTGTTTTCTTCGCTTGGCAGATACAGCTGACGTTCTGACATTGAGCGAGGCAGC
TCCAGACCGTGCAGACAGTTGGTTGCGGCATGGAGGTCAGCCAGTCGCAGCAGAATTGCGTTGTGTATAC
CTGCGTCGTGCTGCTTAACTCGAGCACCACCACCACCACCACTGAGATCCGGCTGCTAACAAAGCCCGAA
AGGAAGCTGAGTTGGCTGCTGCCACCGCTGAGCAATAACTAGCATAACCCCTTGGGGCCTCTAAACGGGT
CTTGAGGGGTTTTTTGCTGAAAGGAGGAACTATATCCGGATTGGCGAATGGG
[124 nt withheld, positions 3203-3326]
C
[91 nt withheld, positions 3328-3418]
A
[49 nt withheld, positions 3420-3468]
CCTTTGACGTTGGAGTCCACGTTCTTT
[37 nt withheld, positions 3496-3532]
ACCCTATCTCGGTCTATTCTTTTGATTTATAAGGGATTTTGCCGATTTCGGCCTATTGGTTAAAAAATGA
GCTGATTTAACAAAAATTTAACGCGAATTTTAACAAAATATTAACGCTTACAATTTAGGTGGCACTTTTC
GGGGAAATGTGCGCGGAACCCCTATTTGTTTATTTTTCTAAATACATTCAAATATGTATCCGCTCATGAA
TTAATTCTTAGAAAAACTCATCGAGCATCAAATGAAACTGCAATTTATTCATATCAGGATTATCAATACC
ATATTTTTGAAAAAGCCGTTTCTGTAATGAAGGAGAAAACTCACCGAGGCAGTTCCATAGGATGGCAAGA
TCCTGGTATCGGTCTGCGATTCCGACTCGTCCAACATCAATACAACCTATTAATTTCCCCTCGTCAAAAA
TAAGGTTATCAAGTGAGAAATCACCATGAGTGACGACTGAATCCGGTGAGAATGGCAAAAGTTTATGCAT
TTCTTTCCAGACTTGTTCAACAGGCCAGCCATTACGCTCGTCATCAAAATCACTCGCATCAACCAAACCG
TTATTCATTCGTGATTGCGCCTGAGCGAGACGAAATACGCGATCGCTGTTAAAAGGACAATTACAAACAG
GAATCGAATGCAACCGGCGCAGGAACACTGCCAGCGCATCAACAATATTTTCACCTGAATCAGGATATTC
TTCTAATACCTGGAATGCTGTTTTCCCGGGGATCGCAGTGGTGAGTAACCATGCATCATCAGGAGTACGG
ATAAAATGCTTGATGGTCGGAAGAGGCATAAATTCCGTCAGCCAGTTTAGTCTGACCATCTCATCTGTAA
CATCATTGGCAACGCTACCTTTGCCATGTTTCAGAAACAACTCTGGCGCATCGGGCTTCCCATACAATCG
ATAGATTGTCGCACCTGATTGCCCGACATTATCGCGAGCCCATTTATACCCATATAAATCAGCATCCATG
TTGGAATTTAATCGCGGCCTAGAGCAAGACGTTTCCCGTTGAATATGGCTCATAACACCCCTTGTATTAC
TGTTTATGTAAGCAGACAGTTTTATTGTTCATGACCAAAATCCCTTAACGTGAGTTTTCGTTCCACTGAG
CGTCAGACCCCGTAGAAAAGATCAAAGGATCTTCTTGAGATCCTTTTTTTCTGCGCGTAATCTGCTGCTT
GCAAACAAAAAAACCACCGCTACCAGCGGTGGTTTGTTTGCCGGATCAAGAGCTACCAACTCTTTTTCCG
AAGGTAACTGGCTTCAGCAGAGCGCAGATACCAAATACTGTCCTTCTAGTGTAGCCGTAGTTAGGCCACC
ACTTCAAGAACTCTGTAGCACCGCCTACATACCTCGCTCTGCTAATCCTGTTACCAGTGGCTGCTGCCAG
TGGCGATAAGTCGTGTCTTACCGGGTTGGACTCAAGACGATAGTTACCGGATAAGGCGCAGCGGTCGGGC
TGAACGGGGGGTTCGTGCACACAGCCCAGCTTGGAGCGAACGACCTACACCGAACTGAGATACCTACAGC
GTGAGCTATGAGAAAGCGCCACGCTTCCCGAAGGGAGAAAGGCGGACAGGTATCCGGTAAGCGGCAGGGT
CGGAACAGGAGAGCGCACGAGGGAGCTTCCAGGGGGAAACGCCTGGTATCTTTATAGTCCTGTCGGGTTT
CGCCACCTCTGACTTGAGCGTCGATTTTTGTGATGCTCGTCAGGGGGGCGGAGCCTATGGAAAAACGCCA
GCAACGCGGCCTTTTTACGGTTCCTGGCCTTTTGCTGGCCTTTTGCTCACATGTTCTTTCCTGCGTTATC
CCCTGATTCTGTGGATAACCGTATTACCGCCTTTGAGTGAGCTGATACCGCTCGCCGCAGCCGAACGACC
GAGCGCAGCGAGTCAGTGAGCGAGGAAGCGGAAGAGCGCCTGATGCGGTATTTTCTCCTTACGCATCTGT
GCGGTATTTCACACCGCAATGGTGCACTCTCAGTACAATCTGCTCTGATGCCGCATAGTTAAGCCAGTAT
ACACTCCGCTATCGCTACGTGACTGGGTCATGGCTGCGCCCCGACACCCGCCAACACCCGCTGACGCGCC
CTGACGGGCTTGTCTGCTCCCGGCATCCGCTTACAGACAAGCTGTGACCGTCTCCGGGAGCTGCATGTGT
CAGAGGTTTTCACCGTCATCACCGAAACGCGCGAGGCAGCTGCGGTAAAGCTCATCAGCGTGGTCGTGAA
GCGATTCACAGATGTCTGCCTGTTCATCCGCGTCCAGCTCGTTGAGTTTCTCCAGAAGCGTTAATGTCTG
GCTTCTGATAAAGCGGGCCATGTTAAGGGCGGTTTTTTCCTGTTTGGTCACTGATGCCTCCGTGTAAGGG
GGATTTCTGTTCATGGGGGTAATGATACCGATGAAACGAGAGAGGATGCTCACGATACGGGTTACTGATG
ATGAACATGCCCGGTTACTGGAACGTTGTGAGGGTAAACAACTGGCGGTATGGATGCGGCGGGACCAGAG
AAAAATCACTCAGGGTCAATGCCAGCGCTTCGTTAATACAGATGTAGGTGTTCCACAGGGTAGCCAGCAG
CATCCTGCGATGCAGATCCGGAACATAATGGTGCAGGGCGCTGACTTCCGCGTTTCCAGACTTTACGAAA
CACGGAAACCGAAGACCATTCATGTTGTTGCTCAGGTCGCAGACGTTTTGCAGCAGCAGTCGCTTCACGT
TCGCTCGCGTATCGGTGATTCATTCTGCTAACCAGTAAGGCAACCCCGCCAGCCTAGCCGGGTCCTCAAC
GACAGGAGCACGATCATGCGCACCCGTGGGGCCGCCATGCCGGCGATAATGGCCTGCTTCTCGCCGAAAC
GTTTGGTGGCGGGACCAGTGACGAAGGCTTGAGCGAGGGCGTGCAAGATTCCGAATACCGCAAGCGACAG
GCCGATCATCGTCGCGCTCCAGCGAAAGCGGTCCTCGCCGAAAATGACCCAGAGCGCTGCCGGCACCTGT
CCTACGAGTTGCATGATAAAGAAGACAGTCATAAGTGCGGCGACGATAGTCATGCCCCGCGCCCACCGGA
AGGAGCTGACTGGGTTGAAGGCTCTCAAGGGCATCGGTCGAGATCCCGGTGCCTAATGAGTGAGCTAACT
TACATTAATTGCGTTGCGCTCACTGCCCGCTTTCCAGTCGGGAAACCTGTCGTGCCAGCTGCATTAATGA
ATCGGCCAACGCGCGGGGAGAGGCGGTTTGCGTATTGGGCGCCAGGGTGGTTTTTCTTTTCACCAGTGAG
ACGGGCAACAGCTGATTGCCCTTCACCGCCTGGCCCTGAGAGAGTTGCAGCAAGCGGTCCACGCTGGTTT
GCCCCAGCAGGCGAAAATCCTGTTTGATGGTGGTTAACGGCGGGATATAACATGAGCTGTCTTCGGTATC
GTCGTATCCCACTACCGAGATATCCGCACCAACGCGCAGCCCGGACTCGGTAATGGCGCGCATTGCGCCC
AGCGCCATCTGATCGTTGGCAACCAGCATCGCAGTGGGAACGATGCCCTCATTCAGCATTTGCATGGTTT
GTTGAAAACCGGACATGGCACTCCAGTCGCCTTCCCGTTCCGCTATCGGCTGAATTTGATTGCGAGTGAG
ATATTTATGCCAGCCAGCCAGACGCAGACGCGCCGAGACAGAACTTAATGGGCCCGCTAACAGCGCGATT
TGCTGGTGACCCAATGCGACCAGATGCTCCACGCCCAGTCGCGTACCGTCTTCATGGGAGAAAATAATAC
TGTTGATGGGTGTCTGGTCAGAGACATCAAGAAATAACGCCGGAACATTAGTGCAGGCAGCTTCCACAGC
AATGGCATCCTGGTCATCCAGCGGATAGTTAATGATCAGCCCACTGACGCGTTGCGCGAGAAGATTGTGC
ACCGCCGCTTTACAGGCTTCGACGCCGCTTCGTTCTACCATCGACACCACCACGCTGGCACCCAGTTGAT
CGGCGCGAGATTTAATCGCCGCGACAATTTGCGACGGCGCGTGCAGGGCCAGACTGGAGGTGGCAACGCC
AATCAGCAACGACTGTTTGCCCGCCAGTTGTTGTGCCACGCGGTTGGGAATGTAATTCAGCTCCGCCATC
GCCGCTTCCACTTTTTCCCGCGTTTTCGCAGAAACGTGGCTGGCCTGGTTCACCACGCGGGAAACGGTCT
GATAAGAGACACCGGCATACTCTGCGACATCGTATAACGTTACTGGTTTCACATTCACCACCCTGAATTG
ACTCTCTTCCGGGCGCTATCATGCCATACCGCGAAAGGTTTTGCGCCATTCGATGGTGTCCGGGATCTCG
ACGCTCTCCCTTATGCGACTCCTGCATTAGGAAGCAGCCCAGTAGTAGGTTGAGGCCGTTGAGCACCGCC
GCCGCAAGGAATGGTGCATGCAAGGAGATGGCGCCCAACAGTCCCCCGGCCACGGGGCCTGCCACCATAC
CCACGCCGAAACAAGCGCTCAT
